>Addgene plasmid #98341 | GSK3A_pLX307 | depositor full sequence | sequence record 191765 | GSK3A_pLX307 sequence 9865 bps
GGCTCGAGGCCTGCAGGTGCAAAGATGGATAAAGTTTTAAACAGAGAGGAATCTTTGCAGCTAATGGACC
TTCTAGGTCTTGAAAGGAGTGGGAATTGGCTCCGGTGCCCGTCAGTGGGCAGAGCGCACATCGCCCACAG
TCCCCGAGAAGTTGGGGGGAGGGGTCGGCAATTGAACCGGTGCCTAGAGAAGGTGGCGCGGGGTAAACTG
GGAAAGTGATGTCGTGTACTGGCTCCGCCTTTTTCCCGAGGGTGGGGGAGAACCGTATATAAGTGCAGTA
GTCGCCGTGAACGTTCTTTTTCGCAACGGGTTTGCCGCCAGAACACAGGTAAGTGCCGTGTGTGGTTCCC
GCGGGCCTGGCCTCTTTACGGGTTATGGCCCTTGCGTGCCTTGAATTACTTCCACCTGGCTGCAGTACGT
GATTCTTGATCCCGAGCTTCGGGTTGGAAGTGGGTGGGAGAGTTCGAGGCCTTGCGCTTAAGGAGCCCCT
TCGCCTCGTGCTTGAGTTGAGGCCTGGCCTGGGCGCTGGGGCCGCCGCGTGCGAATCTGGTGGCACCTTC
GCGCCTGTCTCGCTGCTTTCGATAAGTCTCTAGCCATTTAAAATTTTTGATGACCTGCTGCGACGCTTTT
TTTCTGGCAAGATAGTCTTGTAAATGCGGGCCAAGATCTGCACACTGGTATTTCGGTTTTTGGGGCCGCG
GGCGGCGACGGGGCCCGTGCGTCCCAGCGCACATGTTCGGCGAGGCGGGGCCTGCGAGCGCGGCCACCGA
GAATCGGACGGGGGTAGTCTCAAGCTGGCCGGCCTGCTCTGGTGCCTGGCCTCGCGCCGCCGTGTATCGC
CCCGCCCTGGGCGGCAAGGCTGGCCCGGTCGGCACCAGTTGCGTGAGCGGAAAGATGGCCGCTTCCCGGC
CCTGCTGCAGGGAGCTCAAAATGGAGGACGCGGCGCTCGGGAGAGCGGGCGGGTGAGTCACCCACACAAA
GGAAAAGGGCCTTTCCGTCCTCAGCCGTCGCTTCATGTGACTCCACGGAGTACCGGGCGCCGTCCAGGCA
CCTCGATTAGTTCTCGAGCTTTTGGAGTACGTCGTCTTTAGGTTGGGGGGAGGGGTTTTATGCGATGGAG
TTTCCCCACACTGAGTGGGTGGAGACTGAAGTTAGGCCAGCTTGGCACTTGATGTAATTCTCCTTGGAAT
TTGCCCTTTTTGAGTTTGGATCTTGGTTCATTCTCAAGCCTCAGACAGTGGTTCAAAGTTTTTTTCTTCC
ATTTCAGGTGTCGTGAGGCTAGCATCGATTGATCAACAAGTTTGTACAAAAAAGCAGGCTTCACCATGAG
CGGCGGCGGGCCTTCGGGAGGCGGCCCTGGGGGCTCGGGCAGGGCGCGGACTAGCTCGTTCGCGGAGCCC
GGCGGCGGAGGCGGAGGAGGCGGCGGCGGCCCCGGAGGCTCGGCCTCCGGCCCAGGCGGCACCGGCGGCG
GAAAGGCATCTGTCGGGGCCATGGGTGGGGGCGTCGGGGCCTCGAGCTCCGGGGGTGGACCCGGCGGCAG
CGGCGGAGGAGGCAGCGGAGGCCCCGGCGCAGGCACTAGCTTCCCGCCGCCCGGGGTGAAGCTGGGCCGT
GACAGCGGGAAGGTGACCACAGTCGTAGCCACTCTAGGCCAAGGCCCAGAGCGCTCCCAAGAAGTGGCTT
ACACGGACATCAAAGTGATTGGCAATGGCTCATTTGGGGTCGTGTACCAGGCACGGCTGGCAGAGACCAG
GGAACTAGTCGCCATCAAGAAGGTTCTCCAGGACAAGAGGTTCAAGAACCGAGAGCTGCAGATCATGCGT
AAGCTGGACCACTGCAATATTGTGAGGCTGAGATACTTTTTCTACTCCAGTGGCGAGAAGAAAGACGAGC
TTTACCTAAATCTGGTGCTGGAATATGTGCCCGAGACAGTGTACCGGGTGGCCCGCCACTTCACCAAGGC
CAAGTTGACCATCCCTATCCTCTATGTCAAGGTGTACATGTACCAGCTCTTCCGCAGCTTGGCCTACATC
CACTCCCAGGGCGTGTGTCACCGCGACATCAAGCCCCAGAACCTGCTGGTGGACCCTGACACTGCTGTCC
TCAAGCTCTGCGATTTTGGCAGTGCAAAGCAGTTGGTCCGAGGGGAGCCCAATGTCTCCTACATCTGTTC
TCGCTACTACCGGGCCCCAGAGCTCATCTTTGGAGCCACTGATTACACCTCATCCATCGATGTTTGGTCA
GCTGGCTGTGTACTGGCAGAGCTCCTCTTGGGCCAGCCCATCTTCCCTGGGGACAGTGGGGTGGACCAGC
TGGTGGAGATCATCAAGGTGCTGGGAACACCAACCCGGGAACAAATCCGAGAGATGAACCCCAACTACAC
GGAGTTCAAGTTCCCTCAGATTAAAGCTCACCCCTGGACAAAGGTGTTCAAATCTCGAACGCCGCCAGAG
GCCATCGCGCTCTGCTCTAGCCTGCTGGAGTACACCCCATCCTCAAGGCTCTCCCCACTAGAGGCCTGTG
CGCACAGCTTCTTTGATGAACTGCGATGTCTGGGAACCCAGCTGCCTAACAACCGCCCACTTCCCCCTCT
CTTCAACTTCAGTGCTGGTGAACTCTCCATCCAACCGTCTCTCAACGCCATTCTCATCCCTCCTCACTTG
AGGTCCCCAGCGGGCACTACCACCCTCACCCCGTCCTCACAAGCTTTAACTGAGACTCCGACCAGCTCAG
ACTGGCAGTCGACCGATGCCACACCTACCCTCACTAACTCCTCCGACCCAGCTTTCTTGTACAAAGTGGT
TGATATCGGTAAGCCTATCCCTAACCCTCTCCTCGGTCTCGATTCTACGTAGTAATGAACTAGTAACCAC
CCGGTGGCGCATGGACGCGTTAAGTCGACAATCAACCTCTGGATTACAAAATTTGTGAAAGATTGACTGG
TATTCTTAACTATGTTGCTCCTTTTACGCTATGTGGATACGCTGCTTTAATGCCTTTGTATCATGCTATT
GCTTCCCGTATGGCTTTCATTTTCTCCTCCTTGTATAAATCCTGGTTGCTGTCTCTTTATGAGGAGTTGT
GGCCCGTTGTCAGGCAACGTGGCGTGGTGTGCACTGTGTTTGCTGACGCAACCCCCACTGGTTGGGGCAT
TGCCACCACCTGTCAGCTCCTTTCCGGGACTTTCGCTTTCCCCCTCCCTATTGCCACGGCGGAACTCATC
GCCGCCTGCCTTGCCCGCTGCTGGACAGGGGCTCGGCTGTTGGGCACTGACAATTCCGTGGTGTTGTCGG
GGAAATCATCGTCCTTTCCTTGGCTGCTCGCCTGTGTTGCCACCTGGATTCTGCGCGGGACGTCCTTCTG
CTACGTCCCTTCGGCCCTCAATCCAGCGGACCTTCCTTCCCGCGGCCTGCTGCCGGCTCTGCGGCCTCTT
CCGCGTCTTCGCCTTCGCCCTCAGACGAGTCGGATCTCCCTTTGGGCCGCCTCCCCGCGTCGACTTTAAG
ACCAATGACTTACAAGGCAGCTGTAGATCTTAGCCACTTTTTAAAAGAAAAGGGGGGACTGGAAGGGCTA
ATTCACTCCCAACGAAGACAAGATCTGCTTTTTGCTTGTACTGGGTCTCTCTGGTTAGACCAGATCTGAG
CCTGGGAGCTCTCTGGCTAACTAGGGAACCCACTGCTTAAGCCTCAATAAAGCTTGCCTTGAGTGCTTCA
AGTAGTGTGTGCCCGTCTGTTGTGTGACTCTGGTAACTAGAGATCCCTCAGACCCTTTTAGTCAGTGTGG
AAAATCTCTAGCAGTACGTATAGTAGTTCATGTCATCTTATTATTCAGTATTTATAACTTGCAAAGAAAT
GAATATCAGAGAGTGAGAGGAACTTGTTTATTGCAGCTTATAATGGTTACAAATAAAGCAATAGCATCAC
AAATTTCACAAATAAAGCATTTTTTTCACTGCATTCTAGTTGTGGTTTGTCCAAACTCATCAATGTATCT
TATCATGTCTGGCTCTAGCTATCCCGCCCCTAACTCCGCCCATCCCGCCCCTAACTCCGCCCAGTTCCGC
CCATTCTCCGCCCCATGGCTGACTAATTTTTTTTATTTATGCAGAGGCCGAGGCCGCCTCGGCCTCTGAG
CTATTCCAGAAGTAGTGAGGAGGCTTTTTTGGAGGCCTAGGGACGTACCCAATTCGCCCTATAGTGAGTC
GTATTACGCGCGCTCACTGGCCGTCGTTTTACAACGTCGTGACTGGGAAAACCCTGGCGTTACCCAACTT
AATCGCCTTGCAGCACATCCCCCTTTCGCCAGCTGGCGTAATAGCGAAGAGGCCCGCACCGATCGCCCTT
CCCAACAGTTGCGCAGCCTGAATGGCGAATGGG
[124 nt withheld, positions 4374-4497]
C
[91 nt withheld, positions 4499-4589]
A
[49 nt withheld, positions 4591-4639]
CCTTTGACGTTGGAGTCCACGTTCTTT
[37 nt withheld, positions 4667-4703]
ACCCTATCTCGGTCTATTCTTTTGATTTATAAGGGATTTTGCCGATTTCGGCCTATTGGTTAAAAAATGA
GCTGATTTAACAAAAATTTAACGCGAATTTTAACAAAATATTAACGCTTACAATTTAGGTGGCACTTTTC
GGGGAAATGTGCGCGGAACCCCTATTTGTTTATTTTTCTAAATACATTCAAATATGTATCCGCTCATGAG
ACAATAACCCTGATAAATGCTTCAATAATATTGAAAAAGGAAGAGTATGAGTATTCAACATTTCCGTGTC
GCCCTTATTCCCTTTTTTGCGGCATTTTGCCTTCCTGTTTTTGCTCACCCAGAAACGCTGGTGAAAGTAA
AAGATGCTGAAGATCAGTTGGGTGCACGAGTGGGTTACATCGAACTGGATCTCAACAGCGGTAAGATCCT
TGAGAGTTTTCGCCCCGAAGAACGTTTTCCAATGATGAGCACTTTTAAAGTTCTGCTATGTGGCGCGGTA
TTATCCCGTATTGACGCCGGGCAAGAGCAACTCGGTCGCCGCATACACTATTCTCAGAATGACTTGGTTG
AGTACTCACCAGTCACAGAAAAGCATCTTACGGATGGCATGACAGTAAGAGAATTATGCAGTGCTGCCAT
AACCATGAGTGATAACACTGCGGCCAACTTACTTCTGACAACGATCGGAGGACCGAAGGAGCTAACCGCT
TTTTTGCACAACATGGGGGATCATGTAACTCGCCTTGATCGTTGGGAACCGGAGCTGAATGAAGCCATAC
CAAACGACGAGCGTGACACCACGATGCCTGTAGCAATGGCAACAACGTTGCGCAAACTATTAACTGGCGA
ACTACTTACTCTAGCTTCCCGGCAACAATTAATAGACTGGATGGAGGCGGATAAAGTTGCAGGACCACTT
CTGCGCTCGGCCCTTCCGGCTGGCTGGTTTATTGCTGATAAATCTGGAGCCGGTGAGCGTGGGTCTCGCG
GTATCATTGCAGCACTGGGGCCAGATGGTAAGCCCTCCCGTATCGTAGTTATCTACACGACGGGGAGTCA
GGCAACTATGGATGAACGAAATAGACAGATCGCTGAGATAGGTGCCTCACTGATTAAGCATTGGTAACTG
TCAGACCAAGTTTACTCATATATACTTTAGATTGATTTAAAACTTCATTTTTAATTTAAAAGGATCTAGG
TGAAGATCCTTTTTGATAATCTCATGACCAAAATCCCTTAACGTGAGTTTTCGTTCCACTGAGCGTCAGA
CCCCGTAGAAAAGATCAAAGGATCTTCTTGAGATCCTTTTTTTCTGCGCGTAATCTGCTGCTTGCAAACA
AAAAAACCACCGCTACCAGCGGTGGTTTGTTTGCCGGATCAAGAGCTACCAACTCTTTTTCCGAAGGTAA
CTGGCTTCAGCAGAGCGCAGATACCAAATACTGTTCTTCTAGTGTAGCCGTAGTTAGGCCACCACTTCAA
GAACTCTGTAGCACCGCCTACATACCTCGCTCTGCTAATCCTGTTACCAGTGGCTGCTGCCAGTGGCGAT
AAGTCGTGTCTTACCGGGTTGGACTCAAGACGATAGTTACCGGATAAGGCGCAGCGGTCGGGCTGAACGG
GGGGTTCGTGCACACAGCCCAGCTTGGAGCGAACGACCTACACCGAACTGAGATACCTACAGCGTGAGCT
ATGAGAAAGCGCCACGCTTCCCGAAGGGAGAAAGGCGGACAGGTATCCGGTAAGCGGCAGGGTCGGAACA
GGAGAGCGCACGAGGGAGCTTCCAGGGGGAAACGCCTGGTATCTTTATAGTCCTGTCGGGTTTCGCCACC
TCTGACTTGAGCGTCGATTTTTGTGATGCTCGTCAGGGGGGCGGAGCCTATGGAAAAACGCCAGCAACGC
GGCCTTTTTACGGTTCCTGGCCTTTTGCTGGCCTTTTGCTCACATGTTCTTTCCTGCGTTATCCCCTGAT
TCTGTGGATAACCGTATTACCGCCTTTGAGTGAGCTGATACCGCTCGCCGCAGCCGAACGACCGAGCGCA
GCGAGTCAGTGAGCGAGGAAGCGGAAGAGCGCCCAATACGCAAACCGCCTCTCCCCGCGCGTTGGCCGAT
TCATTAATGCAGCTGGCACGACAGGTTTCCCGACTGGAAAGCGGGCAGTGAGCGCAACGCAATTAATGTG
AGTTAGCTCACTCATTAGGCACCCCAGGCTTTACACTTTATGCTTCCGGCTCGTATGTTGTGTGGAATTG
TGAGCGGATAACAATTTCACACAGGAAACAGCTATGACCATGATTACGCCAAGCGCGCAATTAACCCTCA
CTAAAGGGAACAAAAGCTGGAGCTGCAAGCTTAATGTAGTCTTATGCAATACTCTTGTAGTCTTGCAACA
TGGTAACGATGAGTTAGCAACATGCCTTACAAGGAGAGAAAAAGCACCGTGCATGCCGATTGGTGGAAGT
AAGGTGGTACGATCGTGCCTTATTAGGAAGGCAACAGACGGGTCTGACATGGATTGGACGAACCACTGAA
TTGCCGCATTGCAGAGATATTGTATTTAAGTGCCTAGCTCGATACATAAACGGGTCTCTCTGGTTAGACC
AGATCTGAGCCTGGGAGCTCTCTGGCTAACTAGGGAACCCACTGCTTAAGCCTCAATAAAGCTTGCCTTG
AGTGCTTCAAGTAGTGTGTGCCCGTCTGTTGTGTGACTCTGGTAACTAGAGATCCCTCAGACCCTTTTAG
TCAGTGTGGAAAATCTCTAGCAGTGGCGCCCGAACAGGGACTTGAAAGCGAAAGGGAAACCAGAGGAGCT
CTCTCGACGCAGGACTCGGCTTGCTGAAGCGCGCACGGCAAGAGGCGAGGGGCGGCGACTGGTGAGTACG
CCAAAAATTTTGACTAGCGGAGGCTAGAAGGAGAGAGATGGGTGCGAGAGCGTCAGTATTAAGCGGGGGA
GAATTAGATCGCGATGGGAAAAAATTCGGTTAAGGCCAGGGGGAAAGAAAAAATATAAATTAAAACATAT
AGTATGGGCAAGCAGGGAGCTAGAACGATTCGCAGTTAATCCTGGCCTGTTAGAAACATCAGAAGGCTGT
AGACAAATACTGGGACAGCTACAACCATCCCTTCAGACAGGATCAGAAGAACTTAGATCATTATATAATA
CAGTAGCAACCCTCTATTGTGTGCATCAAAGGATAGAGATAAAAGACACCAAGGAAGCTTTAGACAAGAT
AGAGGAAGAGCAAAACAAAAGTAAGACCACCGCACAGCAAGCGGCCGCTGATCTTCAGACCTGGAGGAGG
AGATATGAGGGACAATTGGAGAAGTGAATTATATAAATATAAAGTAGTAAAAATTGAACCATTAGGAGTA
GCACCCACCAAGGCAAAGAGAAGAGTGGTGCAGAGAGAAAAAAGAGCAGTGGGAATAGGAGCTTTGTTCC
TTGGGTTCTTGGGAGCAGCAGGAAGCACTATGGGCGCAGCGTCAATGACGCTGACGGTACAGGCCAGACA
ATTATTGTCTGGTATAGTGCAGCAGCAGAACAATTTGCTGAGGGCTATTGAGGCGCAACAGCATCTGTTG
CAACTCACAGTCTGGGGCATCAAGCAGCTCCAGGCAAGAATCCTGGCTGTGGAAAGATACCTAAAGGATC
AACAGCTCCTGGGGATTTGGGGTTGCTCTGGAAAACTCATTTGCACCACTGCTGTGCCTTGGAATGCTAG
TTGGAGTAATAAATCTCTGGAACAGATTTGGAATCACACGACCTGGATGGAGTGGGACAGAGAAATTAAC
AATTACACAAGCTTAATACACTCCTTAATTGAAGAATCGCAAAACCAGCAAGAAAAGAATGAACAAGAAT
TATTGGAATTAGATAAATGGGCAAGTTTGTGGAATTGGTTTAACATAACAAATTGGCTGTGGTATATAAA
ATTATTCATAATGATAGTAGGAGGCTTGGTAGGTTTAAGAATAGTTTTTGCTGTACTTTCTATAGTGAAT
AGAGTTAGGCAGGGATATTCACCATTATCGTTTCAGACCCACCTCCCAACCCCGAGGGGACCCATGCATT
GCATCTCAATTAGTCAGCAACCAGGTGTGGAAAGTCCCCAGGCTCCCCAGCAGGCAGAAGTATGCAAAGC
ATGCGTCTCAATTAGTCAGCAACCATAGTCCCGCCCCTAACTCCGCCCATCCCGCCCCTAACTCCGCCCA
GTTCCGCCCATTCTCCGCCCCATGGCTGACTAATTTTTTTTATTTATGCAGAGGCCGAGGCCGCCTCGGC
CTCTGAGCTATTCCAGAAGTAGTGAGGAGGCTTTTTTGGAGGCCTAGGCTTTTGCAAAAAGCTTTCTAGA
GGTACCACCGGAGCTTACCATGACCGAGTACAAGCCCACGGTGCGCCTCGCCACCCGCGACGACGTCCCC
AGGGCCGTACGCACCCTCGCCGCCGCGTTCGCCGACTACCCCGCCACGCGCCACACCGTCGATCCGGACC
GCCACATCGAGCGGGTCACCGAGCTGCAAGAACTCTTCCTCACGCGCGTCGGGCTCGACATCGGCAAGGT
GTGGGTCGCGGACGACGGCGCCGCCGTGGCGGTCTGGACCACGCCGGAGAGCGTCGAAGCGGGGGCGGTG
TTCGCCGAGATCGGCCCGCGCATGGCCGAGTTGAGCGGTTCCCGGCTGGCCGCGCAGCAACAGATGGAAG
GCCTCCTGGCGCCGCACCGGCCCAAGGAGCCCGCGTGGTTCCTGGCCACCGTCGGCGTCTCGCCCGACCA
CCAGGGCAAGGGTCTGGGCAGCGCCGTCGTGCTCCCCGGAGTGGAGGCGGCCGAGCGCGCCGGGGTGCCC
GCCTTCCTGGAGACCTCCGCGCCCCGCAACCTCCCCTTCTACGAGCGGCTCGGCTTCACCGTCACCGCCG
ACGTCGAGGTGCCCGAAGGACCGCGCACCTGGTGCATGACCCGCAAGCCCGGTGCCAGTTAACGAATTCT
AGATCTTGAGACAAATGGCAGTATTCATCCACAATTTTAAAAGAAAAGGGGGGATTGGGGGGTACAGTGC
AGGGGAAAGAATAGTAGACATAATAGCAACAGACATACAAACTAAAGAATTACAAAAACAAATTACAAAA
ATTCAAAATTTTCGGGTTTATTACAGGGACAGCAGAGATCCACTTTGGCGCC
Features (pLannotate 1.2.2; 33 found; start..end, strand, type, name):
     25..91      +  CDS            small t antigen (fragment): SV40 (simian virus 40) small t antigen
     98..1276    +  promoter       EF-1α promoter: strong constitutive promoter for human elongation factor EF-1α
   1296..1320    +  protein_bind   attB1: mutant version of attB; recombination site for the Gateway® BP reaction BP Clonase™
   1326..2774    +  CDS            GSK3A: GSK3A_HUMAN - Experimental evidence at protein level: Swiss-Prot protein existence level 1. Constitutively active protein kinase that acts as a negative regulator in the hormonal control of glucose homeostasis, Wnt signaling and regulation of transcription factors and microtubules, by phosphorylating and inactivating glycogen synthase (GYS1 or GYS2), CTNNB1/beta-catenin, APC and AXIN1 (PubMed:11749387, PubMed:17478001, PubMed:19366350). Requires primed phosphorylation of the majority of its substrates (PubMed:11749387, PubMed:17478001, PubMed:19366350). Contributes to insulin regulation of gly
   2776..2800    -  protein_bind   attB2: mutant version of attB; recombination site for the Gateway® BP reaction BP Clonase™
   2808..2849    +  CDS            V5 tag: epitope tag from simian virus 5
   2900..3488    +  misc_feature   WPRE: woodchuck hepatitis virus posttranscriptional regulatory element
   3539..3558    +  misc_feature   cPPT/CTS (fragment): central polypurine tract and central termination sequence of HIV-1
   3560..3793    +  LTR            3' LTR (ΔU3): self-inactivating 3' long terminal repeat (LTR) from HIV-1
   3871..3992    +  polyA_signal   SV40 poly(A) signal: SV40 polyadenylation signal
   4032..4167    +  rep_origin     SV40 ori: SV40 origin of replication
   4188..4206    -  promoter       T7 promoter: promoter for bacteriophage T7 RNA polymerase
   4214..4369    +  CDS            lacZα (fragment): LacZα fragment of β-galactosidase; lacZ fragment
   4374..4802    +  rep_origin     f1 ori (sequence partly withheld): f1 bacteriophage origin of replication; arrow indicates direction of (+) strand synthesis
   4855..4959    +  promoter       AmpR promoter: bla
   4960..5820    +  CDS            AmpR: β-lactamase; bla; confers resistance to ampicillin, carbenicillin, and related antibiotics
   5991..6579    +  rep_origin     ori: high-copy-number ColE1/pMB1/pBR322/pUC origin of replication
   6762..6854    +  CDS            lacI (fragment): lac repressor; lacI; The lac repressor binds to the lac operator to inhibit transcription in E. coli. This inhibition can be relieved by adding lactose or isopropyl-β-D-thiogalactopyranoside (IPTG).
   6867..6888    +  protein_bind   CAP binding site: CAP binding activates transcription in the presence of cAMP. E. coli catabolite activator protein
   6903..6933    +  promoter       lac promoter: promoter for the E. coli lac operon
   6941..6957    +  protein_bind   lac operator: The lac repressor binds to the lac operator to inhibit transcription in E. coli. This inhibition can be relieved by adding lactose or isopropyl-β-D-thiogalactopyranoside (IPTG). lac repressor encoded by lacI
   7002..7020    +  promoter       T3 promoter: promoter for bacteriophage T3 RNA polymerase
   7048..7274    +  promoter       RSV promoter: Rous sarcoma virus enhancer/promoter
   7275..7455    +  LTR            5' LTR (truncated): truncated 5' long terminal repeat (LTR) from HIV-1
   7502..7627    +  misc_feature   HIV-1 Ψ: packaging signal of human immunodeficiency virus type 1
   7611..7974    +  CDS            HIV-1 gag (fragment): gag protein from human immunodeficiency virus 1; gag
   8120..8353    +  misc_feature   RRE: The Rev response element (RRE) of HIV-1 allows for Rev-dependent mRNA export from the nucleus to the cytoplasm.
   8730..8756    +  CDS            Rev (fragment): human immunodeficiency virus 1 (HIV-1) Rev protein; rev; enhances nuclear export of unspliced and incompletely spliced viral mRNAs
   8763..8786    +  promoter       SV40 promoter (fragment): SV40 early promoter
   8787..8858    +  promoter       SV40 promoter (fragment): SV40 enhancer and early promoter
   8882..9017    +  rep_origin     SV40 ori: SV40 origin of replication
   9063..9659    +  CDS            PuroR (fragment): puromycin N-acetyltransferase; pac from Streptomyces; confers resistance to puromycin
   9708..9825    +  misc_feature   cPPT/CTS: central polypurine tract and central termination sequence of HIV-1
