[The description below was written by a language model from this plasmid's Addgene catalogue record and pLannotate feature annotations shown in this document.]
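Description:
GSK3A_pLX307 is a 9,865-bp third-generation-style, self-inactivating HIV-1 lentiviral expression plasmid built on the pLX307 Gateway destination backbone and carrying the human GSK3A open reading frame. It is propagated in E. coli through a high-copy ColE1/pUC-type origin with ampicillin resistance (β-lactamase). An f1 origin and remnants of a lac/T3/T7 cloning region are also present in the bacterial portion. The viral genome is transcribed from an RSV promoter fused to a truncated 5' LTR, followed by the Ψ packaging signal with a partial gag sequence, the Rev response element for Rev-dependent nuclear export, and a central polypurine tract. It ends in a ΔU3 3' LTR, which leaves the integrated provirus without LTR promoter activity. An SV40 poly(A) signal lies downstream.

Within the provirus there are two expression units. An SV40 early promoter/origin region drives puromycin N-acetyltransferase, allowing puromycin selection of transduced mammalian cells. Downstream, the constitutive EF-1α promoter (listed as "E1Fa" in the catalogue entry) drives GSK3A, which is flanked by attB1 and attB2 sites left by Gateway recombination. A backbone-encoded V5 epitope follows attB2, giving a C-terminal tag for detection. A WPRE after the tag enhances transcript stability and expression. GSK3A encodes glycogen synthase kinase-3 alpha, a constitutively active kinase that negatively regulates Wnt signalling by phosphorylating β-catenin, APC and AXIN1. The stated purpose is lentiviral expression of GSK3A, and the associated publication concerns candidate genes and signalling networks in β-catenin-active cancers. This fits use of the plasmid for stable overexpression of V5-tagged GSK3A in mammalian cells.
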