Addgene plasmid #98341: GSK3A_pLX307
Purpose: Lentiviral expression of GSK3A
Depositing lab: William Hahn & Sefi Rosenbluh. Depositing organization: Monash University. Publication: Genetic and Proteomic Interrogation of Lower Confidence Candidate Genes Reveals Signaling Networks in beta-Catenin-Active Cancers. Rosenbluh J, Mercer J, Shrestha Y, Oliver R, Tamayo P, Doench JG, Tirosh I, Piccioni F, Hartenian E, Horn H, Fagbami L, Root DE, Jaffe J, Lage K, Boehm JS, Hahn WC. Cell Syst. 2016 Sep 28;3(3):302-316.e4. doi: 10.1016/j.cels.2016.09.001. PubMed 27684187.
Backbone
  Vector backbone: pLX307
  Backbone manufacturer: David Root (Addgene plasmid # 41392)
  Vector type: Mammalian Expression, Lentiviral
  Selectable markers: Puromycin
Growth in bacteria
  Bacterial resistance: Ampicillin, 100 μg/mL
  Growth temperature: 37°C
  Growth strain: NEB Stable
  Copy number: High Copy
Gene/Insert
  Gene/Insert name: GSK3A
  Species: H. sapiens (human)
  Entrez Gene: GSK3A
  Promoter: E1Fa
  Tag / fusion protein: V5 (C terminal on backbone)
  Cloning method: Gateway Cloning
  Sequencing primers: 5′ TTCTTCCATTTCAGGTGTCGTGAG; 3′ GTGGATACGCTGCTTTAATGCCTT
Terms and licenses: Academic/Nonprofit Terms; Industry Terms: Not Available to Industry
How to cite: GSK3A_pLX307 was a gift from William Hahn & Sefi Rosenbluh (Addgene plasmid # 98341 ; http://n2t.net/addgene:98341 ; RRID:Addgene_98341)
