>Addgene plasmid #98341 | GSK3A_pLX307 | addgene partial sequence | sequence record 190630 | Addgene Partial NGS Result
GCCCAGGCGGCACCGGCGGCGGAAAGGCATCTGTCGGGGCCATGGGTGGGGGCGTCGGGGCCTCGAGCTC
CGGGGGTGGACCCGGCGGCAGCGGCGGAGGAGGCAGCGGAGGCCCCGGCGCAGGCACTAGCTTCCCGCCG
CCCGGGGTGAAGCTGGGCCGTGACAGCGGGAAGGTGACCACAGTCGTAGCCACTCTAGGCCAAGGCCCAG
AGCGCTCCCAAGAAGTGGCTTACACGGACATCAAAGTGATTGGCAATGGCTCATTTGGGGTCGTGTACCA
GGCACGGCTGGCAGAGACCAGGGAACTAGTCGCCATCAAGAAGGTTCTCCAGGACAAGAGGTTCAAGAAC
CGAGAGCTGCAGATCATGCGTAAGCTGGACCACTGCAATATTGTGAGGCTGAGATACTTTTTCTACTCCA
GTGGCGAGAAGAAAGACGAGCTTTACCTAAATCTGGTGCTGGAATATGTGCCCGAGACAGTGTACCGGGT
GGCCCGCCACTTCACCAAGGCCAAGTTGACCATCCCTATCCTCTATGTCAAGGTGTACATGTACCAGCTC
TTCCGCAGCTTGGCCTACATCCACTCCCAGGGCGTGTGTCACCGCGACATCAAGCCCCAGAACCTGCTGG
TGGACCCTGACACTGCTGTCCTCAAGCTCTGCGATTTTGGCAGTGCAAAGCAGTTGGTCCGAGGGGAGCC
CAATGTCTCCTACATCTGTTCTCGCTACTACCGGGCCCCAGAGCTCATCTTTGGAGCCACTGATTACACC
TCATCCATCGATGTTTGGTCAGCTGGCTGTGTACTGGCAGAGCTCCTCTTGGGCCAGCCCATCTTCCCTG
GGGACAGTGGGGTGGACCAGCTGGTGGAGATCATCAAGGTGCTGGGAACACCAACCCGGGAACAAATCCG
AGAGATGAACCCCAACTACACGGAGTTCAAGTTCCCTCAGATTAAAGCTCACCCCTGGACAAAGGTGTTC
AAATCTCGAACGCCGCCAGAGGCCATCGCGCTCTGCTCTAGCCTGCTGGAGTACACCCCATCCTCAAGGC
TCTCCCCACTAGAGGCCTGTGCGCACAGCTTCTTTGATGAACTGCGATGTCTGGGAACCCAGCTGCCTAA
CAACCGCCCACTTCCCCCTCTCTTCAACTTCAGTGCTGGTGAACTCTCCATCCAACCGTCTCTCAACGCC
ATTCTCATCCCTCCTCACTTGAGGTCCCCAGCGGGCACTACCACCCTCACCCCGTCCTCACAAGCTTTAA
CTGAGACTCCGACCAGCTCAGACTGGCAGTCGACCGATGCCACACCTACCCTCACTAACTCCTCCGACCC
AGCTTTCTTGTACAAAGTGGTTGATATCGGTAAGCCTATCCCTAACCCTCTCCTCGGTCTCGATTCTACG
TAGTAATGAACTAGTNASCACCCGGTGGCGCATGGACGCGTTAAGTCGACAATCAACCTCTGGATTACAA
AATTTGTGAAAGATTGACTGGTATTCTTAACTATGTTGCTCCTTTTACGCTATGTGGATACGCTGCTTTA
ATGCCTTTGTATCATGCTATTGCTTCCCGTATGGCTTTCATTTTCTCCTCCTTGTATAAATCCTGGTTGC
TGTCTCTTTATGAGGAGTTGTGGCCCGTTGTCAGGCAACGTGGCGTGGTGTGCACTGTGTTTGCTGACGC
AACCCCCACTGGTTGGGGCATTGCCACCACCTGTCAGCTCCTTTCCGGGACTTTCGCTTTCCCCCTCCCT
ATTGCCACGGCGGAACTCATCGCCGCCTGCCTTGCCCGCTGCTGGACAGGGGCTCGGCTGTTGGGCACTG
ACAATTCCGTGGTGTTGTCGGGGAAATCATCGTCCTTTCCTTGGCTGCTCGCCTGTGTTGCCACCTGGAT
TCTGCGCGGGACGTCCTTCTGCTACGTCCCTTCGGCCCTCAATCCAGCGGACCTTCCTTCCCGCGGCCTG
CTGCCGGCTCTGCGGCCTCTTCCGCGTCTTCGCCTTCGCCCTCAGACGAGTCGGATCTCCCTTTGGGCCG
CCTCCCCGCGTCGACTTTAAGACCAATGACTTACAAGGCAGCTGTAGATCTTAGCCACTTTTTAAAAGAA
AAGGGGGGACTGGAAGGGCTAATTCACTCCCAACGAAGACAAGATCTGCTTTTTGCTTGTACTGGGTCTC
TCTGGTTAGACCAGATCTGAGCCTGGGAGCTCTCTGGCTAACTAGGGAACCCACTGCTTAAGCCTCAATA
AAGCTTGCCTTGAGTGCTTCAAGTAGTGTGTGCCCGTCTGTTGTGTGACTCTGGTAACTAGAGATCCCTC
AGACCCTTTTAGTCAGTGTGGAAAATCTCTAGCAGTACGTATAGTAGTTCATGTCATCTTATTATTCAGT
ATTTATAACTTGCAAAGAAATGAATATCAGAGAGTGAGAGGAACTTGTTTATTGCAGCTTATAATGGTTA
CAAATAAAGCAATAGCATCACAAATTTCACAAATAAAGCATTTTTTTCACTGCATTCTAGTTGTGGTTTG
TCCAAACTCATCAATGTATCTTATCATGTCTGGCTCTAGCTATCCCGCCCCTAACTCCGCCCATCCCGCC
CCTAACTCCGCCCAGTTCCGCCCATTCTCCGCCCCATGGCTGACTAATTTTTTTTATTTATGCAGAGGCC
GAGGCCGCCTCGGCCTCTGAGCTATTCCAGAAGTAGTGAGGAGGCTTTTTTGGAGGCCTAGGGACGTACC
CAATTCGCCCTATAGTGAGTCGTATTACGCGCGCTCACTGGCCGTCGTTTTACAACGTCGTGACTGGGAA
AACCCTGGCGTTACCCAACTTAATCGCCTTGCAGCACATCCCCCTTTCGCCAGCTGGCGTAATAGCGAAG
AGGCCCGCACCGATCGCCCTTCCCAACAGTTGCGCAGCCTGAATGGCGAATGGG
[124 nt withheld, positions 2925-3048]
C
[91 nt withheld, positions 3050-3140]
A
[49 nt withheld, positions 3142-3190]
CCTTTGACGTTGGAGTCCACGTTCTTT
[37 nt withheld, positions 3218-3254]
ACCCTATCTCGGTCTATTCTTTTGATTTATAAGGGATTTTGCCGATTTCGGCCTATTGGTTAAAAAATGA
GCTGATTTAACAAAAATTTAACGCGAATTTTAACAAAATATTAACGCTTACAATTTAGGTGGCACTTTTC
GGGGAAATGTGCGCGGAACCCCTATTTGTTTATTTTTCTAAATACATTCAAATATGTATCCGCTCATGAG
ACAATAACCCTGATAAATGCTTCAATAATATTGAAAAAGGAAGAGTATGAGTATTCAACATTTCCGTGTC
GCCCTTATTCCCTTTTTTGCGGCATTTTGCCTTCCTGTTTTTGCTCACCCAGAAACGCTGGTGAAAGTAA
AAGATGCTGAAGATCAGTTGGGTGCACGAGTGGGTTACATCGAACTGGATCTCAACAGCGGTAAGATCCT
TGAGAGTTTTCGCCCCGAAGAACGTTTTCCAATGATGAGCACTTTTAAAGTTCTGCTATGTGGCGCGGTA
TTATCCCGTATTGACGCCGGGCAAGAGCAACTCGGTCGCCGCATACACTATTCTCAGAATGACTTGGTTG
AGTACTCACCAGTCACAGAAAAGCATCTTACGGATGGCATGACAGTAAGAGAATTATGCAGTGCTGCCAT
AACCATGAGTGATAACACTGCGGCCAACTTACTTCTGACAACGATCGGAGGACCGAAGGAGCTAACCGCT
TTTTTGCACAACATGGGGGATCATGTAACTCGCCTTGATCGTTGGGAACCGGAGCTGAATGAAGCCATAC
CAAACGACGAGCGTGACACCACGATGCCTGTAGCAATGGCAACAACGTTGCGCAAACTATTAACTGGCGA
ACTACTTACTCTAGCTTCCCGGCAACAATTAATAGACTGGATGGAGGCGGATAAAGTTGCAGGACCACTT
CTGCGCTCGGCCCTTCCGGCTGGCTGGTTTATTGCTGATAAATCTGGAGCCGGTGAGCGTGGGTCTCGCG
GTATCATTGCAGCACTGGGGCCAGATGGTAAGCCCTCCCGTATCGTAGTTATCTACACGACGGGGAGTCA
GGCAACTATGGATGAACGAAATAGACAGATCGCTGAGATAGGTGCCTCACTGATTAAGCATTGGTAACTG
TCAGACCAAGTTTACTCATATATACTTTAGATTGATTTAAAACTTCATTTTTAATTTAAAAGGATCTAGG
TGAAGATCCTTTTTGATAATCTCATGACCAAAATCCCTTAACGTGAGTTTTCGTTCCACTGAGCGTCAGA
CCCCGTAGAAAAGATCAAAGGATCTTCTTGAGATCCTTTTTTTCTGCGCGTAATCTGCTGCTTGCAAACA
AAAAAACCACCGCTACCAGCGGTGGTTTGTTTGCCGGATCAAGAGCTACCAACTCTTTTTCCGAAGGTAA
CTGGCTTCAGCAGAGCGCAGATACCAAATACTGTTCTTCTAGTGTAGCCGTAGTTAGGCCACCACTTCAA
GAACTCTGTAGCACCGCCTACATACCTCGCTCTGCTAATCCTGTTACCAGTGGCTGCTGCCAGTGGCGAT
AAGTCGTGTCTTACCGGGTTGGACTCAAGACGATAGTTACCGGATAAGGCGCAGCGGTCGGGCTGAACGG
GGGGTTCGTGCACACAGCCCAGCTTGGAGCGAACGACCTACACCGAACTGAGATACCTACAGCGTGAGCT
ATGAGAAAGCGCCACGCTTCCCGAAGGGAGAAAGGCGGACAGGTATCCGGTAAGCGGCAGGGTCGGAACA
GGAGAGCGCACGAGGGAGCTTCCAGGGGGAAACGCCTGGTATCTTTATAGTCCTGTCGGGTTTCGCCACC
TCTGACTTGAGCGTCGATTTTTGTGATGCTCGTCAGGGGGGCGGAGCCTATGGAAAAACGCCAGCAACGC
GGCCTTTTTACGGTTCCTGGCCTTTTGCTGGCCTTTTGCTCACATGTTCTTTCCTGCGTTATCCCCTGAT
TCTGTGGATAACCGTATTACCGCCTTTGAGTGAGCTGATACCGCTCGCCGCAGCCGAACGACCGAGCGCA
GCGAGTCAGTGAGCGAGGAAGCGGAAGAGCGCCCAATACGCAAACCGCCTCTCCCCGCGCGTTGGCCGAT
TCATTAATGCAGCTGGCACGACAGGTTTCCCGACTGGAAAGCGGGCAGTGAGCGCAACGCAATTAATGTG
AGTTAGCTCACTCATTAGGCACCCCAGGCTTTACACTTTATGCTTCCGGCTCGTATGTTGTGTGGAATTG
TGAGCGGATAACAATTTCACACAGGAAACAGCTATGACCATGATTACGCCAAGCGCGCAATTAACCCTCA
CTAAAGGGAACAAAAGCTGGAGCTGCAAGCTTAATGTAGTCTTATGCAATACTCTTGTAGTCTTGCAACA
TGGTAACGATGAGTTAGCAACATGCCTTACAAGGAGAGAAAAAGCACCGTGCATGCCGATTGGTGGAAGT
AAGGTGGTACGATCGTGCCTTATTAGGAAGGCAACAGACGGGTCTGACATGGATTGGACGAACCACTGAA
TTGCCGCATTGCAGAGATATTGTATTTAAGTGCCTAGCTCGATACATAAACGGGTCTCTCTGGTTAGACC
AGATCTGAGCCTGGGAGCTCTCTGGCTAACTAGGGAACCCACTGCTTAAGCCTCAATAAAGCTTGCCTTG
AGTGCTTCAAGTAGTGTGTGCCCGTCTGTTGTGTGACTCTGGTAACTAGAGATCCCTCAGACCCTTTTAG
TCAGTGTGGAAAATCTCTAGCAGTGGCGCCCGAACAGGGACTTGAAAGCGAAAGGGAAACCAGAGGAGCT
CTCTCGACGCAGGACTCGGCTTGCTGAAGCGCGCACGGCAAGAGGCGAGGGGCGGCGACTGGTGAGTACG
CCAAAAATTTTGACTAGCGGAGGCTAGAAGGAGAGAGATGGGTGCGAGAGCGTCAGTATTAAGCGGGGGA
GAATTAGATCGCGATGGGAAAAAATTCGGTTAAGGCCAGGGGGAAAGAAAAAATATAAATTAAAACATAT
AGTATGGGCAAGCAGGGAGCTAGAACGATTCGCAGTTAATCCTGGCCTGTTAGAAACATCAGAAGGCTGT
AGACAAATACTGGGACAGCTACAACCATCCCTTCAGACAGGATCAGAAGAACTTAGATCATTATATAATA
CAGTAGCAACCCTCTATTGTGTGCATCAAAGGATAGAGATAAAAGACACCAAGGAAGCTTTAGACAAGAT
AGAGGAAGAGCAAAACAAAAGTAAGACCACCGCACAGCAAGCGGCCGCTGATCTTCAGACCTGGAGGAGG
AGATATGAGGGACAATTGGAGAAGTGAATTATATAAATATAAAGTAGTAAAAATTGAACCATTAGGAGTA
GCACCCACCAAGGCAAAGAGAAGAGTGGTGCAGAGAGAAAAAAGAGCAGTGGGAATAGGAGCTTTGTTCC
TTGGGTTCTTGGGAGCAGCAGGAAGCACTATGGGCGCAGCGTCAATGACGCTGACGGTACAGGCCAGACA
ATTATTGTCTGGTATAGTGCAGCAGCAGAACAATTTGCTGAGGGCTATTGAGGCGCAACAGCATCTGTTG
CAACTCACAGTCTGGGGCATCAAGCAGCTCCAGGCAAGAATCCTGGCTGTGGAAAGATACCTAAAGGATC
AACAGCTCCTGGGGATTTGGGGTTGCTCTGGAAAACTCATTTGCACCACTGCTGTGCCTTGGAATGCTAG
TTGGAGTAATAAATCTCTGGAACAGATTTGGAATCACACGACCTGGATGGAGTGGGACAGAGAAATTAAC
AATTACACAAGCTTAATACACTCCTTAATTGAAGAATCGCAAAACCAGCAAGAAAAGAATGAACAAGAAT
TATTGGAATTAGATAAATGGGCAAGTTTGTGGAATTGGTTTAACATAACAAATTGGCTGTGGTATATAAA
ATTATTCATAATGATAGTAGGAGGCTTGGTAGGTTTAAGAATAGTTTTTGCTGTACTTTCTATAGTGAAT
AGAGTTAGGCAGGGATATTCACCATTATCGTTTCAGACCCACCTCCCAACCCCGAGGGGACCCATGCATT
GCATCTCAATTAGTCAGCAACCAGGTGTGGAAAGTCCCCAGGCTCCCCAGCAGGCAGAAGTATGCAAAGC
ATGCGTCTCAATTAGTCAGCAACCATAGTCCCGCCCCTAACTCCGCCCATCCCGCCCCTAACTCCGCCCA
GTTCCGCCCATTCTCCGCCCCATGGCTGACTAATTTTTTTTATTTATGCAGAGGCCGAGGCCGCCTCGGC
CTCTGAGCTATTCCAGAAGTAGTGAGGAGGCTTTTTTGGAGGCCTAGGCTTTTGCAAAAAGCTTTCTAGA
GGTACCACCGGAGCTTACCATGACCGAGTACAAGCCCACGGTGCGCCTCGCCACCCGCGACGACGTCCCC
AGGGCCGTACGCACCCTCGCCGCCGCGTTCGCCGACTACCCCGCCACGCGCCACACCGTCGATCCGGACC
GCCACATCGAGCGGGTCACCGAGCTGCAAGAACTCTTCCTCACGCGCGTCGGGCTCGACATCGGCAAGGT
GTGGGTCGCGGACGACGGCGCCGCCGTGGCGGTCTGGACCACGCCGGAGAGCGTCGAAGCGGGGGCGGTG
TTCGCCGAGATCGGCCCGCGCATGGCCGAGTTGAGCGGTTCCCGGCTGGCCGCGCAGCAACAGATGGAAG
GCCTCCTGGCGCCGCACCGGCCCAAGGAGCCCGCGTGGTTCCTGGCCACCGTCGGCGTCTCGCCCGACCA
CCAGGGCAAGGGTCTGGGCAGCGCCGTCGTGCTCCCCGGAGTGGAGGCGGCCGAGCGCGCCGGGGTGCCC
GCCTTCCTGGAGACCTCCGCGCCCCGCAACCTCCCCTTCTACGAGCGGCTCGGCTTCACCGTCACCGCCG
ACGTCGAGGTGCCCGAAGGACCGCGCACCTGGTGCATGACCCGCAAGCCCGGTGCCAGTTAACGAATTCT
AGATCTTGAGACAAATGGCAGTATTCATCCACAATTTTAAAAGAAAAGGGGGGATTGGGGGGTACAGTGC
AGGGGAAAGAATAGTAGACATAATAGCAACAGACATACAAACTAAAGAATTACAAAAACAAATTACAAAA
ATTCAAAATTTTCGGGTTTATTACAGGGACAGCAGAGATCCACTTTGGCGCCGGCTCGAGGCCTGCAGGT
GCAAAGATGGATAAAGTTTTAAACAGAGAGGAATCTTTGCAGCTAATGGACCTTCTAGGTCTTGAAAGGA
GTGGGAATTGGCTCCGGTGCCCGTCAGTGGGCAGAGCGCACATCGCCCACAGTCCCCGAGAAGTTGGGGG
GAGGGGTCGGCAATTGAACCGGTGCCTAGAGAAGGTGGCGCGGGGTAAACTGGGAAAGTGATGTCGTGTA
CTGGCTCCGCCTTTTTCCCGAGGGTGGGGGAGAACCGTATATAAGTGCAGTAGTCGCCGTGAACGTTCTT
TTTCGCAACGGGTTTGCCGCCAGAACACAGGTAAGTGCCGTGTGTGGTTCCCGCGGGCCTGGCCTCTTTA
CGGGTTATGGCCCTTGCGTGCCTTGAATTACTTCCACCTGGCTGCAGTACGTGATTCTTGATCCCGAGCT
TCGGGTTGGAAGTGGGTGGGAGAGTTCGAGGCCTTGCGCTTAAGGAGCCCCTTCGCCTCGTGCTTGAGTT
GAGGCCTGGCCTGGGCGCTGGGGCCGCCGCGTGCGAATCTGGTGGCACCTTCGCGCCTGTCTCGCTGCTT
TCGATAAGTCTCTAGCCATTTAAAATTTTTGATGACCTGCTGCGACGCTTTTTTTCTGGCAAGATAGTCT
TGTAAATGCGGGCCAAGATCTGCACACTGGTATTTCGGTTTTTGGGGCCGCGGGCGGCGACGGGGCCCGT
GCGTCCCAGCGCACATGTTCGGCGAGGCGGGGCCTGCGAGCGCGGCCACCGAGAATCGGACGGGGGTAGT
CTCAAGCTGGCCGGCCTGCTCTGGTGCCTGGCCTCGCGCCGCCGTGTATCGCCCCGCCCTGGGCGGCAAG
GCTGGCCCGGTCGGCACCAGTTGCGTGAGCGGAAAGATGGCCGCTTCCCGGCCCTGCTGCAGGGAGCTCA
AAATGGAGGACGCGGCGCTCGGGAGAGCGGGCGGGTGAGTCACCCACACAAAGGAAAAGGGCCTTTCCGT
CCTCAGCCGTCGCTTCATGTGACTCCACGGAGTACCGGGCGCCGTCCAGGCACCTCGATTAGTTCTCGAG
CTTTTGGAGTACGTCGTCTTTAGGTTGGGGGGAGGGGTTTTATGCGATGGAGTTTCCCCACACTGAGTGG
GTGGAGACTGAAGTTAGGCCAGCTTGGCACTTGATGTAATTCTCCTTGGAATTTGCCCTTTTTGAGTTTG
GATCTTGGTTCATTCTCAAGCCTCAGACAGTGGTTCAAAGTTTTTTTCTTCCATTTCAGGTGTCGTGAGG
CTAGCATCGATTGATCAACAAGTTTGTACAAAAAAGCAGGCTTCACCATGAGCGGCGGCGGGCCTTCGGG
AGGCGGCCCTGGGGGCTCGGGCAGGGCGCGGACTAGCTCGTTCGCGGAGCCCGGCGGCGGAGGCGGAGG
